Addgene plasmid #139728: P442
Purpose: Module plasmid, individual component of Fungal Bioluminescent Pathway, Luz, promoter is ABA responsive
Depositing lab: Daniel Voytas. Depositing organization: University of Minnesota. Publication: Building customizable auto-luminescent luciferase-based reporters in plants. Khakhar A, Starker CG, Chamness JC, Lee N, Stokke S, Wang C, Swanson R, Rizvi F, Imaizumi T, Voytas DF. Elife. 2020 Mar 25;9. pii: 52786. doi: 10.7554/eLife.52786. PubMed 32209230.
Backbone
  Vector backbone: pMOD_D
  Vector type: Plant Expression, Luciferase
Growth in bacteria
  Bacterial resistance: Ampicillin, 100 μg/mL
  Growth temperature: 37°C
  Growth strain: DH5alpha
  Copy number: High Copy
Gene/Insert
  Gene/Insert name: pMOD_D_pAtRAB18:NnLuz:tAtuOcs
  Species: Neonothopanus nambi
  Promoter: AtRAB18
  Cloning method: Restriction Enzyme; 5′ cloning site BsaI (destroyed during cloning); 3′ cloning site BsaI (destroyed during cloning)
Resource information
  A portion of this plasmid was derived from a plasmid made by: synthesized
Terms and licenses: Academic/Nonprofit Terms; Industry Terms: Not Available to Industry
How to cite: P442 was a gift from Daniel Voytas (Addgene plasmid # 139728 ; http://n2t.net/addgene:139728 ; RRID:Addgene_139728)
