[The description below was written by a language model from this plasmid's Addgene catalogue record and pLannotate feature annotations shown in this document.]
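Description:
P442 is a module plasmid built on the pMOD_D backbone, intended as one building block for assembling plant expression constructs rather than as a finished plant transformation vector. At about 5.05 kb, it is maintained in E. coli through a high-copy ColE1/pUC-type origin and selected with ampicillin via a bla (β-lactamase) cassette driven by its own promoter. No plant selectable marker or T-DNA elements appear in the feature table, in keeping with its role as an intermediate part.

The payload is a single transcription unit, pAtRAB18:NnLuz:tAtuOcs. The coding sequence is Luz, the luciferase of the fungal bioluminescence pathway from the mushroom Neonothopanus nambi, recorded as synthesized DNA. It is placed under the Arabidopsis RAB18 promoter, described as abscisic acid (ABA) responsive, and closed by the Agrobacterium octopine synthase (OCS) terminator. The insert was introduced through BsaI sites that were destroyed during cloning, as expected for Golden Gate-style assembly.

The automated annotation does not label the promoter or the Luz reading frame. It does mark two reverse-strand fragments of the Arabidopsis PLP3A gene upstream of the terminator, which probably reflect neighbouring genomic sequence carried within the RAB18 promoter fragment, although the record does not confirm this. The unannotated stretch between these fragments and the OCS terminator presumably holds Luz.

Combined with modules encoding the other pathway enzymes, this part is meant to make luciferase production, and hence self-sustained light emission without added substrate, dependent on ABA signalling, giving a customizable auto-luminescent hormone reporter in plants.
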