Features (pLannotate 1.2.2; 6 found; start..end, strand, type, name):
    171..759     +  rep_origin     ori: high-copy-number ColE1/pMB1/pBR322/pUC origin of replication
   1083..1313    -  CDS            PLP3A (fragment): PLP3A_ARATH - Experimental evidence at protein level: Swiss-Prot protein existence level 1. Tubulin-binding protein involved in microtubule formation. From Arabidopsis thaliana (Mouse-ear cress).
   1618..1701    -  CDS            PLP3A (fragment): PLP3A_ARATH - Experimental evidence at protein level: Swiss-Prot protein existence level 1. Tubulin-binding protein involved in microtubule formation. From Arabidopsis thaliana (Mouse-ear cress).
   3269..3976    +  terminator     OCS terminator: octopine synthase terminator
   4056..4156    +  promoter       AmpR promoter: bla
   4157..5017    +  CDS            AmpR: β-lactamase; bla; confers resistance to ampicillin, carbenicillin, and related antibiotics
>Addgene plasmid #139728 | P442 | addgene full sequence | sequence record 292640 | Addgene NGS Result
ATGTGCGGGCTTTTTTTTGGTGGTGGTTACCAGTGTCGCTTAGCTACCGTAGGTCCTCTTAGGCGGTCCG
ATTAGCGACATAGTCATCAATGCCTTGACGGCAAAATCCCTTAACGTGAGTTTTCGTTCCACTGAGCGTC
AGACCCCGTAGAAAAGATCAAAGGATCTTCTTGAGATCCTTTTTTTCTGCGCGTAATCTGCTGCTTGCAA
ACAAAAAAACCACCGCTACCAGCGGTGGTTTGTTTGCCGGATCAAGAGCTACTAACTCTTTTTCCGAAGG
TAACTGGCTTCAGCAGAGCGCAGATACCAAATACTGTTCTTCTAGTGTAGCCGTAGTTAGGCCACCACTT
CAAGAACTCTGTAGCACCGCCTACATACCTCGCTCTGCTAATCCTGTTACCAGTGGCTGCTGCCAGTGGC
GATAAGTCGTGTCTTACCGGGTTGGACTCAAGACGATAGTTACCGGATAAGGCGCAGCGGTCGGGCTGAA
CGGGGGGTTCGTGCTCACAGCCCAGCTTGGAGCGAACGACCTACACCGAACTGAGATACCTACAGCGTGA
GCTATGAGAAAGCGCCACGCTTCCCGAAGGGAGAAAGGCGGACAGGTATCCGGTAAGCGGCAGGGTCGGA
ACAGGAGAGCGCACGAGGGAGCTTCCAGGGGGAAACGCCTGGTATCTTTATAGTCCTGTCGGGTTTCGCC
ACCTCTGACTTGAGCGTCGATTTTTGTGATGCTCGTCAGGGGGGCGGAGCCTATGGAAAAACGCCAGCAA
CGCGGCCTTTTTACGGTTCCTGGCCTTTTGCTGGCCTTTTGCTCACATGTTCTTTCCTGCGTTATCCCCT
GATTCTGTGGATAACCGTATTACCGCCTTTGAGTGAGCTGATACCGCTCGCCGCAGCCGAACGACCGAGC
GCAGCGAGTCAGTGAGCGAGGAAGCGGAAGAGCGCCCACCTGCAACGTCCCGGCGCGCCCTATGGAGAAG
CTTTCCAGACACATCTTGGGATTAGATCATAGTCCATACTAATGAAGACAAAAGTGTTAACCAAATATAG
ATAATGAGAGAATGTGGGGGGTGAAGTTGAACCCTGAGTGCTGCAATCCTATCTGCGTGCAACTTTTCTA
GCTCTGGATCCTACAGAACAAGAGCAAGTCAGTCTCCCATAGAGACAGAAGAGAAACATAACATTTCATT
GTACAGATTATAAAAGAACAATTCAAAGAGAGCCCCCATTGAACTTACATCCATCAATTCGTCAAGATCA
ACTTCCTCGTTGACAGGTCTTGATCCTTGTGCCTTTTCATTTGCAAGAACTTCCTGCACAACAAAAATAC
GGAAATGTTTTTGATCCAAGAACATCAAACTCTAATTGCAATTGTAACCAACAAAAAAACACTTAAAATT
CGCTATACACTATCAAATTTCCTGACACGTAGACCTCATGTCAGCACAAATAGAATCTAGCCTATCTCTG
TTAATTGGGTTACCAAACAACATGAGATTGATTATGTGGAAAACCAAGCACATTATTTACCCTTTGAAAA
TACGCGAAATCAAGATCCAAGAAGAATTTATGGAGAACAGCTTCGAAGTACGAAATAAACAATGAAGATT
AAATTACCTTTTTATAATCTCTAGCAGCTGCCGCCAATACATTCCCGAATGCCAGATTCGAGAGGGTCGA
CTTCACCGTATCCGGATCCATCTCTTTACCAACCAACTAATCCAACTCAGAAAATTTTAAAATCTCAATC
AAAAATCCCTCTAAGATAGCCAGAGAAGAGATTGTAAACAAGGATTTGAAATCTGGTGCAGAGAGGAGAA
ACTCCCCGACAATGAACACCAACGATCTAAACGCGGCGTTTGGTAAAAGTTGAGTAAATTTTGTTAGGGC
TTAGTTTTAGTCCATGGGCTAATTAGTAAGTGATTTACGGCCCACACATGAGCCCAAATGTTTCAGACCC
AGCCAAGTTTCTTCAAATTCACCCAATCAACGACGATGTACGTGTGTATGAAAATCATTAACACGACGCA
TCGCTTTCGAGGAGGAGCATTACGTGTCCTGTTAGCTACGATAATGTTAGTACCGCCACAAAGAAAAGGA
TAGATATTTTGCTTTCCAGCACCCTGTCATGGGATTGATATGAACACGTACTTGGTATCGACATGAAAGC
TCAAAAATAAATTCAATCCGATTCCTTTAGTGATATCAGAAGTTCATTTTAAATACGAACACGTATGGCG
AAACACCACGCCGACATTTTCTGCTGCTGCCACGCGTCACTTTCCAAATATTGATTCATTAAACTAATAG
TTGATCCATATCCGAAACCGGACTATAAAACTATCTTCAATGCGTTAACGAATCTTCATCGATCAAACTC
ATCAAAGTCTAATATCACAAAGAAAGAGTTTTTTTAACTAGCTTAGCTCAAAGTGTTTGCTTAAGACAAG
AAGAACAATGCGTATAAATATCTCTCTGTCTAGCTTATTCGAGAGATTAAGCAAACTCAGCTCTCGTAGC
ATAGCTATTACATGTGGTGTCGTCCTCGCCTCTGCTATTGCTTTTCCCATCATACGACGAGATTATCAGA
CGTTCTTAGAGGTTGGTCCTAGCTATGCCCCTCAAAATTTTCGAGGCTACATTATCGTTTGCGTACTCAG
CTTGTTCCGACAAGAGCAAAAAGGGTTGGCAATCTACGACAGACTCCCAGAGAAGAGAAGATGGCTGGCC
GATCTCCCATTTCGTGAAGGTACTAGACCTAGTATAACATCACACATAATACAGAGACAGCGAACTCAAC
TTGTAGACCAAGAGTTTGCCACACGAGAACTGATAGACAAAGTTATTCCCAGGGTGCAAGCACGACATAC
AGATAAAACATTTTTGAGCACGAGCAAGTTTGAATTTCATGCTAAAGCCATTTTCCTGTTGCCAAGTATT
CCTATAAACGACCCCTTAAACATACCTAGTCATGATACGGTTCGTAGAACGAAACGAGAGATTGCACACA
TGCATGACTACCACGACTGTACTCTTCACTTAGCTCTTGCAGCTCAAGATGGAAAAGAAGTCCTGAAAAA
AGGCTGGGGCCAACGTCATCCGCTTGCCGGGCCGGGTGTACCTGGGCCGCCGACAGAATGGACTTTCTTA
TACGCACCCCGTAATGAGGAAGAAGCTAGGGTAGTAGAAATGATTGTCGAGGCAAGTATCGGATACATGA
CTAATGATCCGGCAGGTAAAATCGTCGAGAATGCCAAATGAGCTTGTCCTGCTTTAATGAGATATGCGAG
AAGCCTATGATCGCATGATATTTGCTTTCAATTCTGTTGTGCACGTTGTAAAAAACCTGAGCATGTGTAG
CTCAGATCCTTACCGCCGGTTTCGGTTCATTCTAATGAATATATCACCCGTTACTATCGTATTTTTATGA
ATAATATTCTCCGTTCAATTTACTGATTGTACCCTACTACTTATATGTACAATATTAAAATGAAAACAAT
ATATTGTGCTGAATAGGTTTATAGCGACATCTATGATAGAGCGCCACAATAACAAACAATTGCGTTTTAT
TATTACAAATCCAATTTTAAAAAAAGCGGCAGAACCGGTCAAACCTAAAAGACTGATTACATAAATCTTA
TTCAAATTTCAAAAGTGCCCCAGGGGCTAGTATCTACGACACACCGAGCGGCGAACTAATAACGCTCACT
GAAGGGAACTCCGGTTCCCCGCCGGCGCGCATGGGTGAGATTCCTTGAAGTTGAGTATTGGCCGTCCGCT
CTACCGAAAGTTACGGGCACCATTCAACCCGGTCCAGCACGGCGGCCGGGTAACCGACTTGCTGCCCCGA
GAATTATGCAGCATTTTTTTGGTGTATGTGGGCCCCAAATGAAGTGCAGGTCAAACCTTGACAGTGACGA
CAAATCGTTGGGCGGGTCCAGGGCGAATTTTGCGACAACATGTCGAGGCTCAGCAGGACCGCTGTTAGAG
CTCAGTGACTAGCAGGTGATGAAAAGCCTTAGGGTCAGGTGGCACTTTTCGGGGAAATGTGCGATGAACC
CCTATTTGTTTATTTTTCTAAATACATTCAAATATGTATCCGCTAATGAGACAATAACCCTGATAAATGC
TTCAATTATATTGAAAAAGGAAGAGTATGAGTATCCAACATTTCCGTGTCGCCCTTATTCCCTTTTTTGC
GGCCTTCTGCCTTCCTGTTTTTGCTCACCCAGAAACGCTGGTGAAAGTAAAAGATGCTGAAGATCAGTTG
GGTGCCCGAGTGGGTTACATTGAACTGGATCTCAACAGCGGCAAAATCTTAGAGAGTTTTCGCCCCGAAG
AACGCTTCCCAATGATGAGCACTTTCAAAGTTCTGCTATGTGGCGCGGTGTTATCCCGTATTGATGCTGG
GCAAGAGCAACTCGGTCGCCGCATACACTATTCTCAGAATGACTTGGTTGAGTATTCACCAGTCACAGAA
AAGCATCTTACGGATGGCATGACAGTAAGAGAATTATGTAGTGCTGCCATAACCATGAGTGATAACACTG
CGGCCAACTTACTTCTGACAACGATTGGAGGACCGAAGGAGCTAACCGCTTTTTTGCACAACATGGGGGA
TCATGTAACTCGCCTTGATCGTTGGGAACCGGAGCTGAATGAAGCCATACCAAACGACGAGCGTGACACC
ACGATGCCTGTAGCAATGGCAACAACTCTCCGCAAACTATTAACTGGCGAACTACTTACTCTTGCTTCAC
GCCAGCAACTCATTGACTGGATGGAGGCGGACAAAGTTGCAGGACCACTTCTGCGCTCGGCACTTCCGGC
TGGCTGGTTTATTGCTGATAAATCTGGAGCCGGTGAGCGTGGCTCTCGCGGTATCATTGCAGCACTGGGG
CCAGATGGTAAGCCCTCCCGTATCGTAGTTATCTACACGACGGGGAGTCAGGCAACTATGGATGAACGAA
ATAGACAGATCGCTGAGATAGGTGCCTCACTGATTAAGCATTGGTAACTGTCAGACGAAGGGAAATAAAT
AGTAGCCCGCCTG
